Addgene plasmid #31514: MDH1-miR-196bSM-PGK-GFP-Blast
Depositing lab: Chang-Zheng Chen. Depositing organization: Stanford University. Publication: MicroRNA programs in normal and aberrant stem and progenitor cells. Arnold CP, Tan R, Zhou B, Yue SB, Schaffert S, Biggs JR, Doyonnas R, Lo MC, Perry JM, Renault VM, Sacco A, Somervaille T, Viatour P, Brunet A, Cleary ML, Li L, Sage J, Zhang DE, Blau HM, Chen C, Chen CZ. Genome Res. 2011 May . 21(5):798-810. 10.1101/gr.111385.110 PubMed 21451113.
Backbone
  Vector backbone: MSCV
  Vector type: Mammalian Expression, Retroviral
  Selectable markers: Blasticidin
Growth in bacteria
  Bacterial resistance: Ampicillin, 100 μg/mL
  Growth temperature: 37°C
  Growth strain: DH5alpha
  Copy number: Unknown
Gene/Insert
  Gene/Insert name: miR-196b (alt name: miR196b)
  Species: M. musculus (mouse)
  Entrez Gene: Mir196b (a.k.a. Mirn196b, mir-196b)
  Tag / fusion protein: GFP
  Cloning method: Restriction Enzyme
  Sequencing primers: 5′ H1
Terms and licenses: Academic/Nonprofit Terms; Industry Terms: Not Available to Industry
How to cite: MDH1-miR-196bSM-PGK-GFP-Blast was a gift from Chang-Zheng Chen (Addgene plasmid # 31514 ; http://n2t.net/addgene:31514 ; RRID:Addgene_31514)
