[The description below was written by a language model from this plasmid's Addgene catalogue record.]
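Description:
MDH1-miR-196bSM-PGK-GFP-Blast is an MSCV-based retroviral vector for delivering and expressing a mouse microRNA, miR-196b (Mir196b), in mammalian cells. It is maintained in bacteria under ampicillin selection; the copy number is recorded as unknown, and no feature table is available, so the origin of replication and the exact layout of the elements cannot be confirmed from the record. As a murine stem cell virus derivative, it would be expected to carry the long terminal repeats and packaging signal needed to produce replication-defective retrovirus in a packaging cell line, allowing stable integration of the cassette into dividing target cells.

The promoter driving the microRNA is not listed explicitly, but the "MDH1" name and the use of an H1 primer for sequencing the 5′ end of the insert suggest that the miR-196b sequence lies downstream of an H1 RNA polymerase III promoter, an arrangement commonly used for small RNA expression. The name also indicates a separate PGK promoter-driven marker cassette comprising GFP and blasticidin resistance, consistent with the listed GFP tag and blasticidin selectable marker; whether these are fused or otherwise linked is not stated. GFP here serves to mark transduced cells rather than to tag the microRNA itself. The meaning of the "SM" suffix on the insert name is not explained in the record; it may denote a modified version of the microRNA, but this should be checked against the source publication.

The associated publication concerns microRNA programs in normal and aberrant stem and progenitor cells, so the construct is suited to microRNA expression studies in such populations, with fluorescence or drug selection of transduced cells.
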