>Addgene plasmid #31514 | MDH1-miR-196bSM-PGK-GFP-Blast | depositor partial sequence | sequence record 14434 | Author sequence
TAAACGTGANTGTCTTTGGATTTGGGAATCTTATAAGTTCTGTATGAGACCACTCGAGGGTACAGGTTGC
GGAGGAGGGCTCGACTGGGCACAATCGCAGGGCTCTTTCCTTGGCGGCGACAGTGGCAGCAGCGGAGGCG
GCGAGGGGCGAGGCAACCCTACGCCCGCAGCATCAGAACTGGTCGGTGATTTTCCGTCTTTCCTGTTGTT
GGGATCCACCTTTCTCTCGACAGCACGACAGATGGATCATTACTTCAGTTGAAAGCATCTCCAGGTACCT
GTCCAGAGCAGCCCGAATTCTTGCCAAACCTACAGGTGGGGTCTTTCATTCCCCCCTTTTTCTGGAGACT
AAATAAAATCTTTTATTTTATCGATAAGCTTGGCTGCAGGTCGACGCGGCCGCAATTCTTAATTAAGTTA
ACTCATTAATTTCGGGTATATTTGAGTGGAATGAGTTCTTCAATCGTAGTTTTGACTAACTTGCCATTCA
TTTCTATTAACACAAAACAATCTGGTGCATAGTCTGAAATCAACTCCCTACACATACCACAAGGACTTAC
CACTCGAATACTTCTATCTACTTCGTCAGAATAAGGGTGTCTAACAGCTACAATCGTGTCAAAATCCTTT
TGTCCATTCGAAACTGCACTACCAATCGCAATGGCTTCTGCACAAACAGTTACTCGTCCTATATACGCTT
CAATATGTACTGCCGAAATGATTTCTCCTGTTTTCGTACGAATTGCCGCTCCCACATGATGTTTATTATC
CTCATAAAGCATTGTAATCTTCTCTGTCGCTACTTCTACTAATTCTAGATCCTGTTGAGAAATGTTAAAT
GTTTTCATGGTATTATCATCGTGTTTTTCAAAGGAAAACCACGTCCCCGTGGTTCGGGGGGCCTANACGT
TTTTTAACCTCGACTAAACACATGTAAAGCATGTGCACCGAGGCCCCAGATCANATCCCATANANGGGGN
ACCTTCTGGGNATCCNTTCAGCCCCTNGNTGANACGCNNGNNNNANCCATTTGACTCTTTCCA
