>Addgene plasmid #31514 | MDH1-miR-196bSM-PGK-GFP-Blast | addgene partial sequence | sequence record 36485 | EGFP-C 5'-CATGGTCCTGCTGGAGTTCGTG-3'
GNCNTCTGGCTGGAGAGCTGTCAGTAATGAGGATCACCGGGCAATTGAAGATCTAGTCGACCAATTCCGG
TTATTTTCCACCATATTGCCGTCTTTTGGCAATGTGAGGGCCCGGAAACCTGGCCCTGTCTTCTTGACGA
GCATTCCTAGGGGTCTTTCCCCTCTCGCCAAAGGAATGCAAGGTCTGTTGAATGTCGTGAAGGAAGCAGT
TCCTCTGGAAGCTTCTTGAAGACAAACAACGTCTGTAGCGACCCTTTGCAGGCAGCGGAACCCCCCACCT
GGCGACAGGTGCCTCTGCGGCCAAAAGCCACGTGTATAAGATACACCTGCAAAGGCGGCACAACCCCAGT
GCCACGTTGTGAGTTGGATAGTTGTGGAAAGAGTCAAATGGCTCTCCTCAAGCGTATTCAACAAGGGGCT
GAAGGATGCCCAGAAGGTACCCCATTGTATGGGATCTGATCTGGGGCCTCGGTGCACATGCTTTACATGT
GTTTAGTCGAGGTTAAAAAACGTCTAGGCCCCCCGAACCACGGGGACGTGGTTTTCCTTTGAAAAACACG
ATGATAATACCATGAAAACATTTAACATTTCTCAACAGGATCTAGAATTAGTAGAAGTAGCGACAGAGAA
GATTACAATGCTTTATGAGGATAATAAACATCATGTGGGAGCGGCAATTCGTACGAAAACAGGAGAAATC
ATTTCGGCAGTACATATTGAAGCGTATATAGGACGAGTAACTGTTTGTGCAGAAGCCATTGCGATTGGTA
GTGCAGTTTCGAATGGACAAAAGGATTTTGACACGATTGTAGCTGTTAGACACCCTTATTCTGACGAAGT
AGATAGAAGTATTCGAGTGGTAAGTCCTTGTGGTATGTGTAGGGAGTTGATTTCAGACTATGCACCAGAT
TGTTTTGTGTTAATAGAAATGAATGGCAAGTTANCAANCATGANATCTCTCATCCAANT
