>Addgene plasmid #31514 | MDH1-miR-196bSM-PGK-GFP-Blast | addgene partial sequence | sequence record 37621 | H1 5'-tcgctatgtgttctgggaaa-3'
GGATTGGGAATCTTATAAGTTCTGTATGAGACCACTCGAGGGTACAGGTTGCGGAGGAGGGCTCGACTGG
GCACAATCGCAGGGCTCTTTCCTTGGCGGCGACAGTGGCAGCAGCGGAGGCGGCGAGGGGCGAGGCAACC
CTACGCCCGCAGCATCAGAACTGGTCGGTGATTTTCCGTCTTTCCTGTTGTTGGGATCCACCTTTCTCTC
GACAGCACGACAGATGGATCATTACTTCAGTTGAAAGCATCTCCAGGTACCTGTCCAGAGCAGCCCGAAT
TCTTGCCAAACCTACAGGTGGGGTCTTTCATTCCCCCCTTTTTCTGGAGACTAAATAAAATCTTTTATTT
TATCGATAAGCTTGGCTGCAGGTCGACGCGGCCGCAATTCTTAATTAAGTTAACTCATTAATTTCGGGTA
TATTTGAGTGGAATGAGTTCTTCAATCGTAGTTTTGACTAACTTGCCATTCATTTCTATTAACACAAAAC
AATCTGGTGCATAGTCTGAAATCAACTCCCTACACATACCACAAGGACTTACCACTCGAATACTTCTATC
TACTTCGTCAGAATAAGGGTGTCTAACAGCTACAATCGTGTCAAAATCCTTTTGTCCATTCGAAACTGCA
CTACCAATCGCAATGGCTTCTGCACAAACAGTTACTCGTCCTATATACGCTTCAATATGTACTGCCGAAA
TGATTTCTCCTGTTTTCGTACGAATTGCCGCTCCCACATGATGTTTATTATCCTCATAAAGCATTGTAAT
CTTCTCTGTCGCTACTTCTACTAATTCTAGATCCTGTTGAGAAATGTTAAATGTTTTCATGGTATTATCA
TCGTGTTTTTCAAAGGAAAACCACGTCCCCGTGG
